Addgene plasmid #238946: HaloTag-dSpCas9
Purpose: N-terminal fusion of HaloTag to dSpCas9, mammalian expression
Depositing lab: David Segal. Depositing organization: University of California, Davis. Publication: A split luciferase biosensing platform for detection and imaging of chromatin loops in individual live cells. Heath NG, Gomez JA, McGinty SP, O'Geen H, Segal DJ. Nucleic Acids Res. 2025 Nov 26;53(22):gkaf1324. doi: 10.1093/nar/gkaf1324. PubMed 41335466.
Backbone
  Vector backbone: pCDNA
  Total vector size (bp): 10771
  Vector type: Mammalian Expression
  Selectable markers: Neomycin (select with G418)
Growth in bacteria
  Bacterial resistance: Ampicillin, 100 μg/mL
  Growth temperature: 37°C
  Growth strain: DH5alpha
  Copy number: High Copy
Gene/Insert
  Gene/Insert name: HaloTag (alt name: HaloTag NanoBRET 618 Ligand)
  Species: Synthetic
  Insert size (bp): 891
  Promoter: CMV
  Tag / fusion protein: dSpCas9
  Cloning method: Unknown
  Sequencing primers: 5′ CMV-F
Terms and licenses: Academic/Nonprofit Terms; Industry Terms: Not Available to Industry
How to cite: HaloTag-dSpCas9 was a gift from David Segal (Addgene plasmid # 238946 ; http://n2t.net/addgene:238946 ; RRID:Addgene_238946)
