[The description below was written by a language model from this plasmid's Addgene catalogue record and pLannotate feature annotations shown in this document.]
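Description:
HaloTag-dSpCas9 is a 10,771 bp mammalian expression plasmid built on a pcDNA-type backbone. It encodes a fusion protein in which HaloTag is joined to the N-terminus of catalytically inactive Streptococcus pyogenes Cas9 (dSpCas9). In bacteria it is maintained at high copy through a ColE1/pUC-type origin and selected with ampicillin via the β-lactamase gene. An f1 phage origin and remnants of lac regulatory sequence (a lacI fragment, CAP site, lac promoter and partial operator) are also present as backbone carry-over. For selection in mammalian cells, an SV40 enhancer/early promoter drives the neomycin phosphotransferase gene, which confers G418 resistance. This gene is followed by a short ble fragment and an SV40 polyadenylation signal.

The expression cassette uses the human CMV immediate-early enhancer and promoter to transcribe a single open reading frame. It begins with the 891 bp HaloTag coding sequence, continues into the Cas9 coding region, and ends with a bipartite nucleoplasmin nuclear localization signal. An HSV thymidine kinase polyadenylation signal lies downstream. The automated annotation labels the Cas9 region simply as a Cas9 fragment, so the nuclease-inactivating mutations are known only from the catalogue name and purpose and are not annotated individually. No guide RNA cassette is annotated, so a guide would have to be supplied from a separate construct.

HaloTag is a modified bacterial dehalogenase that bonds covalently to chloroalkane ligands. The fusion can therefore be targeted to chosen genomic loci by guide RNAs and labelled there with fluorescent or energy-transfer ligands. The record's alternative insert name mentions a NanoBRET 618 ligand. The associated work concerns a biosensing platform for detecting and imaging chromatin loops in individual live cells.
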