Features (pLannotate 1.2.2; 19 found; start..end, strand, type, name):
      1..589     +  rep_origin     ori: high-copy-number ColE1/pMB1/pBR322/pUC origin of replication
    772..864     +  CDS            lacI (fragment): lac repressor; lacI; The lac repressor binds to the lac operator to inhibit transcription in E. coli. This inhibition can be relieved by adding lactose or isopropyl-β-D-thiogalactopyranoside (IPTG).
    877..898     +  protein_bind   CAP binding site: CAP binding activates transcription in the presence of cAMP. E. coli catabolite activator protein
    913..943     +  promoter       lac promoter: promoter for the E. coli lac operon
    947..969     +  protein_bind   lac operator (fragment): The lac repressor binds to the lac operator to inhibit transcription in E. coli. This inhibition can be relieved by adding lactose or isopropyl-β-D-thiogalactopyranoside (IPTG). lac repressor encoded by lacI
   1040..1161    -  polyA_signal   SV40 poly(A) signal: SV40 polyadenylation signal
   1156..1314    -  CDS            ble (fragment): BLE_KLEPN - Experimental evidence at protein level: Swiss-Prot protein existence level 1. Binding protein with a strong affinity to the bleomycin family of antibiotics. Binds to CL990; an antimitotic-antibiotic compound. From Klebsiella pneumoniae.
   1340..2131    -  CDS            neo: KKA2_KLEPN - Also known as kan, nptII. Experimental evidence at protein level: Swiss-Prot protein existence level 1. Resistance to kanamycin, neomycin, paromomycin, ribostamycin, butirosin and gentamicin B. From Klebsiella pneumoniae.
   2198..2527    -  promoter       SV40 promoter: SV40 enhancer and early promoter
   2541..2969    -  rep_origin     f1 ori (sequence partly withheld): f1 bacteriophage origin of replication; arrow indicates direction of (+) strand synthesis
   3171..3219    -  polyA_signal   HSV TK poly(A) signal: herpes simplex virus thymidine kinase polyadenylation signal (Cole and Stacy, 1985)
   3402..3449    -  CDS            nucleoplasmin NLS: bipartite nuclear localization signal from nucleoplasmin
   3529..7628    -  CDS            Cas9 (fragment): Cas9 (Csn1) endonuclease from the Streptococcus pyogenes Type II CRISPR/Cas system generates RNA-guided double strand breaks in DNA
   7689..8579    -  CDS            HaloTag®: modified bacterial dehalogenase that forms covalent bonds with chloroalkane derivatives
   8787..8990    -  promoter       CMV promoter: human cytomegalovirus (CMV) immediate early promoter
   8991..9370    -  enhancer       CMV enhancer: human cytomegalovirus immediate early enhancer
   9525..9577    +  misc_feature   bom (fragment): basis of mobility region from pBR322
   9636..9740    +  promoter       AmpR promoter: bla
   9741..10601   +  CDS            AmpR: β-lactamase; bla; confers resistance to ampicillin, carbenicillin, and related antibiotics
>Addgene plasmid #238946 | HaloTag-dSpCas9 | addgene full sequence | sequence record 474409 | Addgene NGS Result
TTGAGATCCTTTTTTTCTGCGCGTAATCTGCTGCTTGCAAACAAAAAAACCACCGCTACCAGCGGTGGTT
TGTTTGCCGGATCAAGAGCTACCAACTCTTTTTCCGAAGGTAACTGGCTTCAGCAGAGCGCAGATACCAA
ATACTGTTCTTCTAGTGTAGCCGTAGTTAGGCCACCACTTCAAGAACTCTGTAGCACCGCCTACATACCT
CGCTCTGCTAATCCTGTTACCAGTGGCTGCTGCCAGTGGCGATAAGTCGTGTCTTACCGGGTTGGACTCA
AGACGATAGTTACCGGATAAGGCGCAGCGGTCGGGCTGAACGGGGGGTTCGTGCACACAGCCCAGCTTGG
AGCGAACGACCTACACCGAACTGAGATACCTACAGCGTGAGCTATGAGAAAGCGCCACGCTTCCCGAAGG
GAGAAAGGCGGACAGGTATCCGGTAAGCGGCAGGGTCGGAACAGGAGAGCGCACGAGGGAGCTTCCAGGG
GGAAACGCCTGGTATCTTTATAGTCCTGTCGGGTTTCGCCACCTCTGACTTGAGCGTCGATTTTTGTGAT
GCTCGTCAGGGGGGCGGAGCCTATGGAAAAACGCCAGCAACGCGGCCTTTTTACGGTTCCTGGCCTTTTG
CTGGCCTTTTGCTCACATGTTCTTTCCTGCGTTATCCCCTGATTCTGTGGATAACCGTATTACCGCCTTT
GAGTGAGCTGATACCGCTCGCCGCAGCCGAACGACCGAGCGCAGCGAGTCAGTGAGCGAGGAAGCGGAAG
AGCGCCCAATACGCAAACCGCCTCTCCCCGCGCGTTGGCCGATTCATTAATGCAGCTGGCACGACAGGTT
TCCCGACTGGAAAGCGGGCAGTGAGCGCAACGCAATTAATGTGAGTTAGCTCACTCATTAGGCACCCCAG
GCTTTACACTTTATGCTTCCGGCTCGTATGTTGTGTGGAATTGTGAGCGGATAACAATTTCACACAGGAA
ACAGCTATGACCATGATTACGCCAAGCTCTAGCTAGAGGTCGACGGTATACAGACATGATAAGATACATT
GATGAGTTTGGACAAACCACAACTAGAATGCAGTGAAAAAAATGCTTTATTTGTGAAATTTGTGATGCTA
TTGCTTTATTTGTAACCATTATAAGCTGCAATAAACAAGTTGGGGTGGGCGAAGAACTCCAGCATGAGAT
CCCCGCGCTGGAGGATCATCCAGCCGGCGTCCCGGAAAACGATTCCGAAGCCCAACCTTTCATAGAAGGC
GGCGGTGGAATCGAAATCTCGTGATGGCAGGTTGGGCGTCGCTTGGTCGGTCATTTCGCGAACCCCAGAG
TCCCGCTCAGAAGAACTCGTCAAGAAGGCGATAGAAGGCGATGCGCTGCGAATCGGGAGCGGCGATACCG
TAAAGCACGAGGAAGCGGTCAGCCCATTCGCCGCCAAGCTCTTCAGCAATATCACGGGTAGCCAACGCTA
TGTCCTGATAGCGGTCCGCCACACCCAGCCGGCCACAGTCGATGAATCCAGAAAAGCGGCCATTTTCCAC
CATGATATTCGGCAAGCAGGCATCGCCATGGGTCACGACGAGATCCTCGCCGTCGGGCATGCGCGCCTTG
AGCCTGGCGAACAGTTCGGCTGGCGCGAGCCCCTGATGCTCTTCGTCCAGATCATCCTGATCGACAAGAC
CGGCTTCCATCCGAGTACGTGCTCGCTCGATGCGATGTTTCGCTTGGTGGTCGAATGGGCAGGTAGCCGG
ATCAAGCGTATGCAGCCGCCGCATTGCATCAGCCATGATGGATACTTTCTCGGCAGGAGCAAGGTGAGAT
GACAGGAGATCCTGCCCCGGCACTTCGCCCAATAGCAGCCAGTCCCTTCCCGCTTCAGTGACAACGTCGA
GCACAGCTGCGCAAGGAACGCCCGTCGTGGCCAGCCACGATAGCCGCGCTGCCTCGTCCTGCAGTTCATT
CAGGGCACCGGACAGGTCGGTCTTGACAAAAAGAACCGGGCGCCCCTGCGCTGACAGCCGGAACACGGCG
GCATCAGAGCAGCCGATTGTCTGTTGTGCCCAGTCATAGCCGAATAGCCTCTCCACCCAAGCGGCCGGAG
AACCTGCGTGCAATCCATCTTGTTCAATCATGCGAAACGATCCTCATCCTGTCTCTTGATCAGATCCGAA
AATGGATATACAAGCTCCCGGGAGCTTTTTGCAAAAGCCTAGGCCTCCAAAAAAGCCTCCTCACTACTTC
TGGAATAGCTCAGAGGCAGAGGCGGCCTCGGCCTCTGCATAAATAAAAAAAATTAGTCAGCCATGGGGCG
GAGAATGGGCGGAACTGGGCGGAGTTAGGGGCGGGATGGGCGGAGTTAGGGGCGGGACTATGGTTGCTGA
CTAATTGAGATGCATGCTTTGCATACTTCTGCCTGCTGGGGAGCCTGGGGACTTTCCACACCTGGTTGCT
GACTAATTGAGATGCATGCTTTGCATACTTCTGCCTGCTGGGGAGCCTGGGGACTTTCCACACCCTAACT
GACACACATTCCACAGAATTAATTCGCGTTAAATTTTTGTTAAATCAGCTCATTTTTTAACCAATAGGCC
GAAATCGGCAAAATCCCTTATAAATCAAAAGAATAGACCGAGATAGGGT
[37 nt withheld, positions 2640-2676]
AAAGAACGTGGACTCCAACGTCAAAGG
[49 nt withheld, positions 2704-2752]
T
[91 nt withheld, positions 2754-2844]
G
[124 nt withheld, positions 2846-2969]
GGGGATACCCCCTAGAGCCCCAGCTGCGCAGATCTGCTATGGCAGGGCCTGCCGCCCCGACGTTGGCTGC
GAGCCCTGGGCCTTCACCCGAACTTGGGGGGTGGGGTGGGGAAAAGGAAGAAACGCGGGCGTATTGGCCC
CAATGGGGTCTCGGTGGGGTATCGACAGAGTGCCAGCCCTGGGACCGAACCCCGCGTTTATGAACAAACG
ACCCAACACCCGTGCGTTTTATTCTGTCTTTTTATTGCCGTCATAGCGCGGGTTCCTTCCGGTATTGTCT
CCTTCCGTGTTTCAGTTAGCCTCCCCCGTTTAAACTCATTACTAACCGGTAGGGATCGAACCCTTTCATG
CGGCCGCAGGTCCAGGGTTCTCCTCCACGTCCCCAGCCTGCTTCAGCAGGCTGAAGTTAGTAGCTCCGCT
TCCACTACCACCCTTTTTCTTTTTTGCCTGACCGGCCTTTTTCGTGGCCGCCGGCCTTTTAGATCCACCT
CCGGAGCCTCCACCGCTAGCGCTCCCTCCGCTCCCCCCGGATCCTCCTGAACCTCCACTACCACCGTCCC
CACCGAGCTGAGAGAGGTCGATTCTTGTTTCATAGAGCCCCGTAATTGACTGATGAATCAGTGTGGCGTC
CAGGACCTCCTTTGTAGAGGTGTACCGCTTTCTGTCTATGGTGGTGTCGAAGTACTTGAAGGCTGCAGGC
GCGCCCAAGTTGGTCAGAGTAAACAAGTGGATAATGTTTTCTGCCTGCTCCCTGATGGGCTTATCCCTGT
GCTTATTGTAAGCAGAAAGCACCTTATCGAGGTTAGCGTCGGCGAGGATCACTCTTTTGGAGAATTCGCT
TATTTGCTCGATGATCTCATCAAGGTAGTGTTTGTGTTGTTCCACGAACAGCTGCTTCTGCTCATTATCT
TCGGGAGACCCTTTGAGCTTTTCATAGTGGCTGGCCAGATACAAGAAATTAACGTATTTAGAGGGCAGTG
CCAGCTCGTTACCTTTCTGCAGCTCGCCCGCACTAGCGAGCATTCGTTTCCGGCCGTTTTCAAGCTCAAA
GAGAGAGTACTTGGGAAGCTTAATGATGAGGTCTTTTTTGACCTCTTTATATCCTTTCGCCTCGAGAAAG
TCGATGGGGTTTTTTTCGAAGCTTGATCGCTCCATGATTGTGATGCCCAGCAGTTCCTTGACGCTTTTGA
GTTTTTTAGACTTCCCTTTCTCCACTTTGGCCACAACCAGTACACTGTAAGCGACTGTAGGAGAATCGAA
TCCGCCGTATTTCTTGGGGTCCCAATCTTTTTTGCGTGCGATCAGCTTGTCGCTGTTCCTTTTCGGGAGG
ATACTTTCCTTGGAGAAGCCTCCGGTCTGTACTTCGGTCTTTTTAACGATGTTCACCTGCGGCATGGACA
GGACCTTCCGGACTGTCGCGAAATCCCTACCCTTGTCCCACACGATTTCTCCTGTTTCTCCGTTTGTTTC
GATAAGTGGTCGCTTCCGAATCTCTCCATTGGCCAGTGTAATCTCGGTCTTGAAAAAATTCATAATATTG
CTGTAAAAGAAGTACTTAGCGGTGGCCTTGCCTATTTCCTGCTCAGACTTTGCGATCATTTTCCTAACAT
CGTACACTTTATAGTCTCCGTAAACAAATTCAGATTCAAGCTTGGGATATTTTTTGATAAGTGCAGTGCC
TACCACTGCATTCAGGTAGGCATCATGCGCATGGTGGTAATTGTTGATCTCTCTCACCTTATAAAACTGA
AAGTCCTTTCTGAAATCTGAGACCAGCTTAGACTTCAGAGTAATAACTTTCACCTCTCGAATCAGTTTGT
CATTTTCATCGTACTTGGTGTTCATGCGTGAATCGAGAATTTGGGCCACGTGCTTGGTGATCTGGCGTGT
CTCAACAAGCTGCCTTTTGATGAAGCCGGCTTTATCCAACTCAGACAGGCCACCTCGTTCAGCCTTAGTC
AGATTATCGAACTTCCGTTGTGTGATCAGTTTGGCGTTCAGCAGCTGCCGCCAATAATTTTTCATTTTCT
TGACAACTTCTTCTGAGGGGACGTTATCACTCTTCCCTCTATTTTTATCGGATCTTGTCAACACTTTATT
ATCAATAGAATCATCTTTGAGAAAAGACTGGGGCACGATAGCATCCACGTCGTAGTCGGAGAGCCGATTG
ATGTCCAGTTCCTGATCCACGTACATGTCCCTGCCGTTCTGCAGGTAGTACAGGTAGAGCTTCTCATTCT
GAAGCTGGGTGTTTTCAACTGGGTGTTCCTTAAGGATTTGGGACCCCAGTTCTTTTATACCCTCTTCAAT
CCTCTTCATCCTTTCCCTACTGTTCTTCTGTCCCTTCTGGGTAGTTTGGTTCTCTCGGGCCATCTCGATA
ACGATATTCTCGGGCTTATGCCTTCCCATTACTTTGACGAGTTCATCCACGACCTTAACGGTCTGCAGTA
TTCCCTTTTTGATAGCTGGGCTACCTGCAAGATTAGCGATGTGCTCGTGAAGACTGTCCCCCTGGCCAGA
AACTTGTGCTTTCTGGATGTCCTCCTTAAAGGTGAGAGAGTCATCATGGATCAACTGCATGAAGTTCCTG
TTGGCAAATCCATCGGACTTAAGAAAATCCAGGATTGTCTTTCCACTCTGCTTGTCTCGGATCCCATTGA
TCAGTTTTCTTGACAGCCGCCCCCATCCTGTATATCGGCGCCTCTTGAGCTGTTTCATGACTTTGTCGTC
GAAGAGATGAGCGTAAGTTTTCAAGCGTTCTTCAATCATCTCCCTATCTTCAAACAACGTAAGGGTGAGG
ACAATGTCCTCAAGAATGTCCTCGTTCTCCTCATTGTCCAGGAAGTCCTTGTCTTTAATGATTTTCAGGA
GATCGTGATACGTTCCCAGGGATGCGTTGAAGCGATCCTCCACTCCGCTGATTTCAACAGAGTCGAAACA
TTCAATCTTTTTGAAATAGTCTTCTTTGAGCTGTTTCACGGTAACTTTCCGGTTCGTCTTGAAGAGGAGG
TCCACGATAGCTTTCTTCTGCTCTCCAGACAGGAATGCTGGCTTTCTCATCCCTTCTGTGACGTATTTGA
CCTTGGTGAGCTCGTTATAAACTGTGAAGTACTCGTACAGCAGAGAGTGTTTAGGAAGCACCTTTTCGTT
AGGCAGATTTTTATCAAAGTTAGTCATCCTTTCGATGAAGGACTGGGCAGAGGCCCCCTTATCCACGACT
TCCTCGAAGTTCCAGGGAGTGATGGTCTCTTCTGATTTGCGAGTCATCCACGCGAATCTGGAATTTCCCC
GGGCGAGGGGGCCTACATAGTAGGGTATCCGAAATGTGAGGATTTTCTCAATCTTTTCCCTGTTATCTTT
CAAAAAGGGGTAGAAATCCTCTTGCCGCCTGAGGATAGCGTGCAGTTCGCCCAGGTGAATCTGGTGGGGG
ATGCTTCCATTGTCGAAAGTGCGCTGTTTGCGCAACAGATCTTCTCTGTTAAGCTTTACCAGCAGCTCCT
CGGTGCCGTCCATTTTTTCCAAGATGGGCTTAATAAATTTGTAAAATTCCTCCTGGCTTGCTCCGCCGTC
AATGTATCCGGCGTAGCCATTTTTAGACTGATCGAAGAAAATTTCCTTGTACTTCTCAGGCAGTTGCTGT
CTGACAAGGGCCTTCAGCAAAGTCAAGTCTTGGTGGTGCTCATCATAGCGCTTGATCATACTAGCGCTCA
GCGGAGCTTTGGTGATCTCCGTGTTCACTCGCAGAATATCACTCAGCAGAATGGCGTCTGACAGGTTCTT
TGCCGCCAAAAAAAGGTCTGCGTACTGGTCGCCGATCTGGGCCAGCAGATTGTCGAGATCATCATCGTAG
GTGTCTTTGCTCAGTTGAAGCTTGGCATCTTCGGCCAGGTCGAAGTTAGATTTAAAGTTGGGGGTCAGCC
CGAGTGACAGGGCGATAAGATTACCAAACAGGCCGTTCTTCTTCTCCCCAGGGAGCTGTGCGATGAGGTT
TTCGAGCCGCCGGGATTTGGACAGCCTAGCGCTCAGGATTGCTTTGGCGTCAACTCCGGATGCGTTGATC
GGGTTCTCTTCGAAAAGCTGATTGTAAGTCTGAACCAGTTGGATAAAGAGTTTGTCGACATCGCTGTTGT
CTGGGTTCAGGTCCCCCTCGATGAGGAAGTGTCCCCGAAATTTGATCATATGCGCCAGCGCGAGATAGAT
CAACCGCAAGTCAGCCTTATCAGTACTGTCTACAAGCTTCTTCCTCAGATGATATATGGTTGGGTACTTT
TCATGGTACGCCACCTCGTCCACGATATTGCCAAAGATTGGGTGGCGCTCGTGCTTTTTATCCTCCTCCA
CCAAAAAGGACTCCTCCAGCCTATGGAAGAAAGAGTCATCCACCTTAGCCATCTCATTACTAAAGATCTC
CTGCAGGTAGCAGATCCGATTCTTTCTGCGGGTATATCTGCGCCGTGCTGTTCTTTTGAGCCGCGTGGCT
TCGGCCGTGTCCCCGGAGTCGAACAGGAGGGCGCCAATGAGGTTCTTCTTTATGCTGTGGCGATCGGTAT
TGCCCAGAACTTTGAATTTTTTGCTCGGCACCTTGTACTCGTCCGTAATGACGGCCCAGCCGACGCTGTT
TGTGCCGATAGCGAGCCCAATGGAGTACTTCTTGTCCATTGGCCGGCCGCTGCCGCCTGAGCCACCAGAA
CCGCCGCTTCCACCACTCCCTCCGGTACCGCCGGAAATCTCGAGCGTCGACAGCCAGCGCGCGATCTCGC
TGCCGATCAGGTCCGGGTTGTCTTCTTGCAGCAGATTCAGACCCGGGCCGATGTCCACAGCCTTGCAGTT
AGGCAGGCTTTTGGCCAGGCGAGCGGCTTCGGCCGGTGGGATCAGAACGCCTGGGGTGCCCCAGAACAGC
AGCTTCGGGACAGGGGACTGGTGCAGCCAGTCCATGTATTCTTCGACCAGCGCGACGATGTTCGCTGGCT
CACCGGCGATTGGCAGCTCGTTTGGGAAGCGCCACAGTGGCTCGCGGTCAACAGGATTCAGGAACGGCTC
GCGGTAATGGTCCATCTCGACTTCAGTCAGCGGGCGGACGACACCCATCGGCAGCGTACCCTCGATAAAA
ACGTTCTGATCGATGATCAGCTTGCGGCCGACGTCGGTGGTGCGGAAGGCCTGGAAGGTCTCGCGGGCAA
ATTCTGGCCATTCGTCCCAGGTCGGGATAGGGCGGATGAACTCCATAAATGCAATACCTTTGACGCGCTC
TGGATTGCGCTTGGCCCAGTGGAAACCCAGAGCGGAGCCCCAGTCGTGAATGACCAGGACGACCTCTTCC
AGACCCAGGGCTTCGATGAAGGCATCCATGAAGCGGACGTGGTCGTCGAAGAAATAACCCAGGTCTGGTT
TGTCGGATTTGCCCATACCGATCAGGTCTGGAGCAATGCAGCGATGGGTCGGTGCAACATGCGGGATGAT
GTTGCGCCACACGTAGGAGGAGGTCGGGTTACCGTGCAGGAACAGCACAGGGGTGCCATCGCGCGGACCA
ACATCGACGTAGTGCATGCGCTCGCCCAGGACTTCCACATAATGGGGGTCGAATGGAAAGCCAGTACCGA
TTTCTGCCATGGATCCACCGCCGGACCCGCCACCCGCGTAGTCTGGGACATCGTATGGGTAGCTTCCTCC
GGAGCCTCCCACCTTCCTCTTCTTCTTGGGCATGGTGGCAAGGGTTCGATCCTCTAGAGTCCGGAGGCTG
GATCGGTCCCGGTGTCTTCTATGGAGGTCAAAACAGCGTGGATGGCGTGTCCAGGCGATCTGACGGTTCA
CTAAACGAGCTCTGCTTATATAGACCTCCCACCGTACACGCCTACCGCCCATTTGCGTCAATGGGGCGGA
GTTGTTACGACATTTTGGAAAGTCCCGTTGATTTTGGTGCCAAAACAAACTCCCATTGACGTCAATGGGG
TGGAGACTTGGAAATCCCCGTGAGTCAAACCGCTATCCACGCCCATTGATGTACTGCCAAAACCGCATCA
CCATGGTAATAGCGATGACTAATACGTAGATGTACTGCCAAGTAGGAAAGTCCCATAAGGTCATGTACTG
GGCATAATGCCAGGCGGGCCATTTACCGTCATTGACGTCAATAGGGGGCGTACTTGGCATATGATACACT
TGATGTACTGCCAAGTGGGCAGTTTACCGTAAATACTCCACCCATTGACGTCAATGGAAAGTCCCTATTG
GCGTTACTATGGGAACATACGTCATTATTGACGTCAATGGGCGGGGGTCGTTGGGCGGTCAGCCAGGCGG
GCCATTTACCGTAAGTTATGTAACGCGGAACTCCATATATGGGCTATGAACTAATGACCCCGTAATTGAT
TACTATTAATAACTAGTCAATAATCAATGTCAACGCGTATATCTGGCCCGTACATCGCGAAGCAGCGCAA
AACGCCTAACCCTAAGCAGATTCTTCATGCAATTGTCGGTCAAGCCTTGCCTTGTTGTAGCTTAAATTTT
GCTCGCGCACTACTCAGCGACCTCCAACACACAAGCAGGGAGCAGATACTGGCTTAACTATGCGGCATCA
GAGCAGATTGTACTGAGAGTGCACCATAGGGGATCGGGAGATCTCCCGATCCGTCGACGTCAGGTGGCAC
TTTTCGGGGAAATGTGCGCGGAACCCCTATTTGTTTATTTTTCTAAATACATTCAAATATGTATCCGCTC
ATGAGACAATAACCCTGATAAATGCTTCAATAATATTGAAAAAGGAAGAGTATGAGTATTCAACATTTCC
GTGTCGCCCTTATTCCCTTTTTTGCGGCATTTTGCCTTCCTGTTTTTGCTCACCCAGAAACGCTGGTGAA
AGTAAAAGATGCTGAAGATCAGTTGGGTGCACGAGTGGGTTACATCGAACTGGATCTCAACAGCGGTAAG
ATCCTTGAGAGTTTTCGCCCCGAAGAACGTTTTCCAATGATGAGCACTTTTAAAGTTCTGCTATGTGGCG
CGGTATTATCCCGTATTGACGCCGGGCAAGAGCAACTCGGTCGCCGCATACACTATTCTCAGAATGACTT
GGTTGAGTACTCACCAGTCACAGAAAAGCATCTTACGGATGGCATGACAGTAAGAGAATTATGCAGTGCT
GCCATAACCATGAGTGATAACACTGCGGCCAACTTACTTCTGACAACGATCGGAGGACCGAAGGAGCTAA
CCGCTTTTTTGCACAACATGGGGGATCATGTAACTCGCCTTGATCGTTGGGAACCGGAGCTGAATGAAGC
CATACCAAACGACGAGCGTGACACCACGATGCCTGTAGCAATGGCAACAACGTTGCGCAAACTATTAACT
GGCGAACTACTTACTCTAGCTTCCCGGCAACAATTAATAGACTGGATGGAGGCGGATAAAGTTGCAGGAC
CACTTCTGCGCTCGGCCCTTCCGGCTGGCTGGTTTATTGCTGATAAATCTGGAGCCGGTGAGCGTGGGTC
TCGCGGTATCATTGCAGCACTGGGGCCAGATGGTAAGCCCTCCCGTATCGTAGTTATCTACACGACGGGG
AGTCAGGCAACTATGGATGAACGAAATAGACAGATCGCTGAGATAGGTGCCTCACTGATTAAGCATTGGT
AACTGTCAGACCAAGTTTACTCATATATACTTTAGATTGATTTAAAACTTCATTTTTAATTTAAAAGGAT
CTAGGTGAAGATCCTTTTTGATAATCTCATGACCAAAATCCCTTAACGTGAGTTTTCGTTCCACTGAGCG
TCAGACCCCGTAGAAAAGATCAAAGGATCTTC
